>Addgene plasmid #156786 | pD649-HAsp-AMIGO1-Fc(DAPA)-AviTag-6xHis | addgene full sequence | sequence record 420986 | Addgene NGS Result
AATTGCATCACAACACTCAACCCTATCTCGGTCTATTCTTTTGATTTATAAGGGATTTTGCCGATTTCGG
CCTATTGGTTAAAAAATGAGCTGATTTAACAAAAATTTAACGCGAATTAATTCTGTGGAATGTGTGTCAG
TTAGGGTGTGGAAAGTCCCCAGGCTCCCCAGCAGGCAGAAGTATGCAAAGCATGCATCTCAATTAGTCAG
CAACCAGGTGTGGAAAGTCCCCAGGCTCCCCAGCAGGCAGAAGTATGCAAAGCATGCATCTCAATTAGTC
AGCAACCATAGTCCCGCCCCTAACTCCGCCCATCCCGCCCCTAACTCCGCCCAGTTCCGCCCATTCTCCG
CCCCATGGCTGACTAATTTTTTTTATTTATGCAGAGGCCGAGGCCGCCTCTGCCTCTGAGCTATTCCAGA
AGTAGTGAGGAGGCTTTTTTGGAGGCCTAGGCTTTTGCAAAAAGCTCCCGGGAGCTTGTATATCCATTTT
CGGATCTGATCAGCACGTGTTGACAATTAATCATCGGCATAGTATATCGGCATAGTATAATACGACAAGG
TGAGGAACTAAACCATGACCGAGTACAAGCCCACGGTGCGCCTCGCCACCCGCGACGACGTCCCCAGGGC
CGTACGCACCCTCGCCGCCGCGTTCGCCGACTACCCCGCCACGCGCCACACCGTCGATCCGGACCGCCAC
ATCGAGCGGGTCACCGAGCTGCAAGAACTCTTCCTCACGCGCGTCGGGCTCGACATCGGCAAGGTGTGGG
TCGCGGACGACGGCGCCGCGGTGGCGGTCTGGACCACGCCGGAGAGCGTCGAAGCGGGGGCGGTGTTCGC
CGAGATCGGCCCGCGCATGGCCGAGTTGAGCGGTTCCCGGCTGGCCGCGCAGCAACAGATGGAAGGCCTC
CTGGCGCCGCACCGGCCCAAGGAGCCCGCGTGGTTCCTGGCCACCGTCGGCGTCTCGCCCGACCACCAGG
GCAAGGGTCTGGGCAGCGCCGTCGTGCTCCCCGGAGTGGAGGCGGCCGAGCGCGCCGGGGTGCCCGCCTT
CCTGGAGACATCCGCGCCCCGCAACCTCCCCTTCTACGAGCGGCTCGGCTTCACCGTCACCGCCGACGTC
GAGGTGCCCGAAGGACCGCGCACCTGGTGCATGACCCGCAAGCCCGGTGCCTGACACGTGCTACGAGATT
TCGATTCCACCGCCGCCTTCTATGAAAGGTTGGGCTTCGGAATCGTTTTCCGGGACGCCGGCTGGATGAT
CCTCCAGCGCGGGGATCTCATGCTGGAGTTCTTCGCCCACCCCAACTTGTTTATTGCAGCTTATAATGGT
TACAAATAAAGCAATAGCATCACAAATTTCACAAATAAAGCATTTTTTTCACTGCATTCTAGTTGTGGTT
TGTCCAAACTCATCAATGTATCTTATCATGTCTGTATACCGTCGACCTCTAGCTAGAGCTTGGCGTAATC
ATGGTCATTACCAATGCTTAATCAGTGAGGCACCTATCTCAGCGATCTGTCTATTTCGTTCATCCATAGT
TGCCTGACTCCCCGTCGTGTAGATAACTACGATACGGGAGGGCTTACCATCTGGCCCCAGCGCTGCGATG
ATACCGCGAGAACCACGCTCACCGGCTCCGGATTTATCAGCAATAAACCAGCCAGCCGGAAGGGCCGAGC
GCAGAAGTGGTCCTGCAACTTTATCCGCCTCCATCCAGTCTATTAATTGTTGCCGGGAAGCTAGAGTAAG
TAGTTCGCCAGTTAATAGTTTGCGCAACGTTGTTGCCATCGCTACAGGCATCGTGGTGTCACGCTCGTCG
TTTGGTATGGCTTCATTCAGCTCCGGTTCCCAACGATCAAGGCGAGTTACATGATCCCCCATGTTGTGCA
AAAAAGCGGTTAGCTCCTTCGGTCCTCCGATCGTTGTCAGAAGTAAGTTGGCCGCAGTGTTATCACTCAT
GGTTATGGCAGCACTGCATAATTCTCTTACTGTCATGCCATCCGTAAGATGCTTTTCTGTGACTGGTGAG
TACTCAACCAAGTCATTCTGAGAATAGTGTATGCGGCGACCGAGTTGCTCTTGCCCGGCGTCAATACGGG
ATAATACCGCGCCACATAGCAGAACTTTAAAAGTGCTCATCATTGGAAAACGTTCTTCGGGGCGAAAACT
CTCAAGGATCTTACCGCTGTTGAGATCCAGTTCGATGTAACCCACTCGTGCACCCAACTGATCTTCAGCA
TCTTTTACTTTCACCAGCGTTTCTGGGTGAGCAAAAACAGGAAGGCAAAATGCCGCAAAAAAGGGAATAA
GGGCGACACGGAAATGTTGAATACTCATATTCTTCCTTTTTCAATATTATTGAAGCATTTATCAGGGTTA
TTGTCTCATGAGCGGATACATATTTGAATGTATTTAGAAAAATAAACAAATAGGGGTCAGTGTTACAACC
AATTAACCAATTCTGAACATTATCGCGAGCCCATTTATACCTGAATATGGCTCATAACACCCCTTGCTCA
TGACCAAAATCCCTTAACGTGAGTTACGCGCGCGTCGTTCCACTGAGCGTCAGACCCCGTAGAAAAGATC
AAAGGATCTTCTTGAGATCCTTTTTTTCTGCGCGTAATCTGCTGCTTGCAAACAAAAAAACCACCGCTAC
CAGCGGTGGTTTGTTTGCCGGATCAAGAGCTACCAACTCTTTTTCCGAAGGTAACTGGCTTCAGCAGAGC
GCAGATACCAAATACTGTTCTTCTAGTGTAGCCGTAGTTAGCCCACCACTTCAAGAACTCTGTAGCACCG
CCTACATACCTCGCTCTGCTAATCCTGTTACCAGTGGCTGCTGCCAGTGGCGATAAGTCGTGTCTTACCG
GGTTGGACTCAAGACGATAGTTACCGGATAAGGCGCAGCGGTCGGGCTGAACGGGGGGTTCGTGCACACA
GCCCAGCTTGGAGCGAACGACCTACACCGAACTGAGATACCTACAGCGTGAGCTATGAGAAAGCGCCACG
CTTCCCGAAGGGAGAAAGGCGGACAGGTATCCGGTAAGCGGCAGGGTCGGAACAGGAGAGCGCACGAGGG
AGCTTCCAGGGGGAAACGCCTGGTATCTTTATAGTCCTGTCGGGTTTCGCCACCTCTGACTTGAGCGTCG
ATTTTTGTGATGCTCGTCAGGGGGGCGGAGCCTATGGAAAAACGCCAGCAACGCGGCCTTTTTACGGTTC
CTGGCCTTTTGCTGGCCTTTTGCTCACATGTTCTTTCCTGCGTTATCCCCTGATTCTGTGGATAACCGTA
TTACCGCCTTTGAGTGAGCTGATACCGCTCGCCGCAGCCGAACGACCGAGCGCAGCGAGTCAGTGAGCGA
GGAAGCGGAAGGCGAGAGTAGGGAACTGCCAGGCATCAAACTAAGCAGAAGGCCCCTGACGGATGGCCTT
TTTGCGTTTCTACAAACTCTTTCTGTGTTGTAAAACGACGGCCAGTCTTAAGCTCGGGCCCCCTGGGCGG
TTCTGATAACGAGTAATCGTTAATCCGCAAATAACGTAAAAACCCGCTTCGGCGGGTTTTTTTATGGGGG
GAGTTTAGGGAAAGAGCATTTGTCAGAATATTTAAGGGCGCCTGTCACTTTGCTTGATATATGAGAATTA
TTTAACCTTATAAATGAGAAAAAAGCAACGCACTTTAAATAAGATACGTTGCTTTTTCGATTGATGAACA
CCTATAATTAAACTATTCATCTATTATTTATGATTTTTTGTATATACAATATTTCTAGTTTGTTAAAGAG
AATTAAGAAAATAAATCTCGAAAATAATAAAGGGAAAATCAGTTTTTGATATCAAAATTATACATGTCAA
CGATAATACAAAATATAATACAAACTATAAGATGTTATCAGTATTTATTATCATTTAGAATAAATTTTGT
GTCGCCCTTAATTGTGAGCGGATAACAATTACGAGCTTCATGCACAGTGGCGTTGACTCAATATTGGCCA
TTAGCCATATTATTCATTGGTTATATAGCATAAATCAATATTGGCTATTGGCCATTGCATACGTTGTATC
TATATCATAATATGTACATTTATATTGGCTCATGTCCAATATGACCGCCATGTTGGCATTGATTATTGAC
TAGTTATTAATAGTAATCAATTACGGGGTCATTAGTTCATAGCCCATATATGGAGTTCCGCGTTACATAA
CTTACGGTAAATGGCCCGCCTGGCTGACCGCCCAACGACCCCCGCCCATTGACGTCAATAATGACGTATG
TTCCCATAGTAACGCCAATAGGGACTTTCCATTGACGTCAATGGGTGGAGTATTTACGGTAAACTGCCCA
CTTGGCAGTACATCAAGTGTATCATATGCCAAGTACGCCCCCTATTGACGTCAATGACGGTAAATGGCCC
GCCTGGCATTATGCCCAGTACATGACCTTATGGGACTTTCCTACTTGGCAGTACATCTACGTATTAGTCA
TCGCTATTACCATGGTGATGCGGTTTTGGCAGTACATCAATGGGCGTGGATAGCGGTTTGACTCACGGGG
ATTTCCAAGTCTCCACCCCATTGACGTCAATGGGAGTTTGTTTTGGCACCAAAATCAACGGGACTTTCCA
AAATGTCGTAACAACTCCGCCCCATTGACGCAAATGGGCGGTAGGCGTGTACGGTGGGAGGTCTATATAA
GCAGAGCTCGTTTAGTGAACCGTCAGATCGCCTGGAGACGCCATCCACGCTGTTTTGACCTCCATAGAAG
ACACCGGGACCGATCCAGCCTCCGCGGCCGGGAACGGTGCATTGGAACGCGGATTCCCCGTGCCAAGAGT
GACGTAAGTACCGCCTATAGAGTCTATAGGCCCACCCCCTTGGCTTCGTTAGAACGCGGCTACAATTAAT
ACATAACCTTATGTATCATACACATACGATTTAGGTGACACTATAGAATAACATCCACTTTGCCTTTCTC
TCCACAGGTGTCCACTCCCAGGTCCAACTGCACCTCGGTTCTATCGAAAACGCGCCTGCTAGCGCCACCA
TGAAGACCATCATTGCCCTGAGCTACATCTTCTGCCTGGTGTTCGCTGCGGCCGCCGGTAGAGCTGTTGT
TTCTTGTCCTGCTGCCTGCCTGTGCGCCAGCAATATCCTGAGCTGTAGCAAGCAGCAGCTGCCCAATGTG
CCTCACAGCCTGCCATCTTACACAGCCCTGCTGGACCTGAGCCACAACAACCTGAGCAGACTGAGAGCCG
AGTGGACCCCTACAAGACTGACACAGCTGCACTCCCTGCTGCTGTCCCACAATCACCTGAACTTCATCAG
CAGCGAGGCCTTCTCTCCCGTGCCTAACCTGAGATACCTGGACCTGTCCAGCAACCAGCTGAGAACCCTG
GACGAGTTCCTGTTCAGCGACCTCCAGGTGCTGGAAGTGCTGCTGCTCTACAACAACCACATCATGGCCG
TGGACAGATGCGCCTTCGATGATATGGCCCAGCTGCAGAAGCTGTATCTGAGCCAGAACCAGATCAGCAG
ATTCCCACTGGAACTGGTCAAAGAGGGCGCCAAGCTGCCTAAGCTGACACTGCTGGATCTGTCCTCCAAC
AAGCTGAAGAATCTGCCCCTGCCTGACCTGCAGAAACTGCCCGCCTGGATCAAGAATGGCCTGTACCTGC
ACAACAATCCTCTGAACTGCGACTGCGAGCTGTACCAGCTGTTCAGCCACTGGCAGTACAGACAGCTGAG
CAGCGTGATGGACTTCCAAGAGGACCTGTACTGCATGAACAGCAAGAAACTGCACAACGTGTTCAACCTG
TCCTTCCTGAATTGCGGCGAGTACAAAGAGAGAGCCTGGGAAGCCCACCTGGGCGACACACTGATCATCA
AGTGCGACACCAAACAGCAGGGCATGACCAAAGTGTGGGTCACCCCTAGCAACGAGCGCGTGCTGGATGA
AGTGACCAATGGCACCGTGTCCGTGTCCAAGGATGGCAGCCTTCTGTTCCAGCAAGTGCAGGTTGAGGAC
GGCGGCGTGTACACATGTTATGCCATGGGCGAGACATTCAACGAGACACTGAGCGTGGAACTGAAGGTGC
ACAACTTCACACTGCACGGCCACCACGACACCCTGAACACAGGCGCGCCGGGCGGCGACAAGACCCACAC
CTGCCCCCCCTGCCCAGCTCCAGAACTGCTGGGAGGGCCTTCCGTGTTCCTGTTCCCCCCCAAGCCCAAG
GACACCCTGATGATCAGCAGGACCCCCGAGGTGACCTGCGTGGTGGTGGCCGTGTCCCACGAGGACCCAG
AGGTGAAGTTCAACTGGTACGTGGACGGCGTGGAGGTGCACAACGCCAAGACCAAGCCCAGAGAGGAGCA
GTACAACAGCACCTACAGGGTGGTGTCCGTGCTGACCGTGCTGCACCAGGACTGGCTGAACGGCAAAGAA
TACAAGTGCAAAGTCTCCAACAAGGCCCTGGCTGCCCCAATCGAAAAGACAATCAGCAAGGCCAAGGGCC
AGCCACGGGAGCCCCAGGTGTACACCCTGCCCCCCAGCCGGGAGGAGATGACCAAGAACCAGGTGTCCCT
GACCTGTCTGGTGAAGGGCTTCTACCCCAGCGATATCGCCGTGGAGTGGGAGAGCAACGGCCAGCCCGAG
AACAACTACAAGACCACCCCCCCAGTGCTGGACAGCGACGGCAGCTTCTTCCTGTACAGCAAGCTGACCG
TGGACAAGTCCAGGTGGCAGCAGGGCAACGTGTTCAGCTGCAGCGTGATGCACGAGGCCCTGCACAACCA
CTACACCCAGAAGTCCCTGAGCCTGAGCCCCGGCGGCAGCGGTCTTAATGATATTTTCGAGGCTCAGAAG
ATTGAGTGGCATGAACACCACCACCATCACCACTAAGGCCGGCCTGTAGTCACTGGCACAACGCGTTACC
CGGTAAGCCAATCGGGTATACACGGTCGTCATACTGCAGACAGGGTTCTTCTACTTTGCAAGATAGTCTT
GAGTAGTAAAATAAATAGATAGAGAAAATCAGCCTCGACTGTGCCTTCTAGTTGCCAGCCATCTGTTGTT
TGCCCCTCCCCCGTGCCTTCCTTGACCCTGGAAGGTGCCACTCCCACTGTCCTTTCCTAATAAAATGAGG
A
Features (pLannotate 1.2.2; 21 found; start..end, strand, type, name):
     10..118     +  rep_origin     f1 ori (fragment): f1 bacteriophage origin of replication; arrow indicates direction of (+) strand synthesis
    132..461     +  promoter       SV40 promoter: SV40 enhancer and early promoter
    509..556     +  promoter       EM7 promoter: synthetic bacterial promoter&nbsp
    575..1174    +  CDS            PuroR (fragment): puromycin N-acetyltransferase; pac from Streptomyces; confers resistance to puromycin
   1184..1309    +  CDS            ble (fragment): BLE_KLEPN - Experimental evidence at protein level: Swiss-Prot protein existence level 1. Binding protein with a strong affinity to the bleomycin family of antibiotics. Binds to CL990; an antimitotic-antibiotic compound. From Klebsiella pneumoniae.
   1304..1425    +  polyA_signal   SV40 poly(A) signal: SV40 polyadenylation signal
   1478..2338    -  CDS            AmpR: β-lactamase; bla; confers resistance to ampicillin, carbenicillin, and related antibiotics
   2341..2437    -  promoter       AmpR promoter (fragment): bla
   2467..2491    -  CDS            KanR (fragment): aminoglycoside phosphotransferase; aph(3')-Ia; confers resistance to kanamycin
   2602..3190    +  rep_origin     ori: high-copy-number ColE1/pMB1/pBR322/pUC origin of replication
   3415..3432    +  terminator     rrnB T2 terminator (fragment): transcription terminator T2 from the E. coli rrnB gene
   3457..3476    -  CDS            lacZα (fragment): LacZα fragment of β-galactosidase; lacZ fragment
   3932..3948    +  protein_bind   lac operator: The lac repressor binds to the lac operator to inhibit transcription in E. coli. This inhibition can be relieved by adding lactose or isopropyl-β-D-thiogalactopyranoside (IPTG). lac repressor encoded by lacI
   4191..4494    +  enhancer       CMV enhancer: human cytomegalovirus immediate early enhancer
   4495..4698    +  promoter       CMV promoter: human cytomegalovirus (CMV) immediate early promoter
   4834..4877    +  intron         CMV intron (fragment): modified intron A from human cytomegalovirus
   4929..4947    +  promoter       SP6 promoter: promoter for bacteriophage SP6 RNA polymerase
   4951..4988    +  CDS            IgH signal sequence (fragment): signal sequence from the mouse immunoglobulin heavy chain variable region
   5076..6131    +  CDS            AMIGO1 (fragment): AMGO1_HUMAN - Also known as ALI2 From Homo sapiens (Human).
   6147..6824    +  CDS            IGHG1 (fragment): IGHG1_HUMAN - Experimental evidence at protein level: Swiss-Prot protein existence level 1. Constant region of immunoglobulin heavy chains. Immunoglobulins, also known as antibodies, are membrane-bound or secreted glycoproteins produced by B lymphocytes. In the recognition phase of humoral immunity, the membrane-bound immunoglobulins serve as receptors which, upon binding of a specific antigen, trigger the clonal expansion and differentiation of B lymphocytes into immunoglobulins- secreting plasma cells. Secreted immunoglobulins mediate the effector phase of humoral immunity, which results in
   7039..9       +  polyA_signal   bGH poly(A) signal (across the origin): bovine growth hormone polyadenylation signal
