[The description below was written by a language model from this plasmid's Addgene catalogue record and pLannotate feature annotations shown in this document.]
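Description:
pD649-HAsp-AMIGO1-Fc(DAPA)-AviTag-6xHis is a 7.1 kb mammalian expression plasmid built on the pD649 backbone for producing the extracellular domain of human AMIGO1 (also called ALI2) as a secreted, soluble Fc fusion. It is maintained in E. coli at high copy through a ColE1/pUC-type origin and selected with ampicillin via the β-lactamase gene. The backbone also carries an SV40 promoter/EM7 promoter unit driving a puromycin N-acetyltransferase coding region with an SV40 polyadenylation signal, which could allow puromycin selection in mammalian cells. Small annotated fragments of f1 ori, ble, KanR, lacZα and a lac operator appear to be backbone remnants.

The expression cassette begins with the CMV enhancer and immediate-early promoter, followed by a fragment of CMV intron A and an SP6 promoter that also serves as the 5′ sequencing primer site. The open reading frame starts with a secretion signal (named HAsp in the plasmid title; the annotation software matched part of this region to an immunoglobulin heavy-chain signal sequence), then the AMIGO1 ectodomain cloned between retained NotI and AscI sites, and continues into a human IgG1 Fc region. The Fc carries the D265A and P329A (DAPA) substitutions, which are generally used to reduce Fc effector binding. An AviTag for site-specific biotinylation by BirA and a 6xHis tag for metal-affinity purification follow at the C-terminus per the catalogue entry, although they are not individually annotated, and a bGH polyadenylation signal ends the unit.

The plasmid belongs to a collection made for a human IgSF cell-surface protein interaction screen. The depositor notes that some members may contain an IS4-like transposase insertion upstream of the CMV promoter; none is annotated here.
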