Addgene plasmid #156786: pD649-HAsp-AMIGO1-Fc(DAPA)-AviTag-6xHis
Purpose: Mammalian expression of cell-surface protein extracellular domain fused to Fc(DAPA)-Avi-6xHis. Protein is secreted from cells.
Depositing lab: Chris Garcia. Depositing organization: Stanford University. Publication: A Human IgSF Cell-Surface Interactome Reveals a Complex Network of Protein-Protein Interactions. Wojtowicz WM, Vielmetter J, Fernandes RA, Siepe DH, Eastman CL, Chisholm GB, Cox S, Klock H, Anderson PW, Rue SM, Miller JJ, Glaser SM, Bragstad ML, Vance J, Lam AW, Lesley SA, Zinn K, Garcia KC. Cell. 2020 Aug 20;182(4):1027-1043.e17. doi: 10.1016/j.cell.2020.07.025. PubMed 32822567.
Backbone
  Vector backbone: pD649
  Backbone size w/o insert (bp): 6106
  Vector type: Mammalian Expression
Growth in bacteria
  Bacterial resistance: Ampicillin, 100 μg/mL
  Growth temperature: 37°C
  Growth strain: DH5alpha
  Copy number: High Copy
Gene/Insert
  Gene/Insert name: AMIGO1 (alt name: AMGO1)
  Species: H. sapiens (human)
  Insert size (bp): 1035
  Mutation: Fc region of human IgG contains D265A and P329A mutations (DAPA)
  Entrez Gene: AMIGO1 (a.k.a. ALI2, AMIGO, AMIGO-1)
  Promoter: CMV/SP6
  Tag / fusion protein: Fc(DAPA)-AviTag-6xHis (C terminal on backbone)
  Cloning method: Restriction Enzyme; 5′ cloning site GCGGCCGC (not destroyed); 3′ cloning site GGCGCGCC (not destroyed)
  Sequencing primers: 5′ ATTTAGGTGACACTATAG; 3′ CACGTACCAGTTGAACTTCACC
Resource information
  A portion of this plasmid was derived from a plasmid made by: synthesis by ThermoFisher
Terms and licenses: Academic/Nonprofit Terms; Industry Terms: Not Available to Industry
Depositor comments: Some plasmids in this collection may have an IS4-like element ISVsa5 family transposase upstream of the CMV promoter.
How to cite: pD649-HAsp-AMIGO1-Fc(DAPA)-AviTag-6xHis was a gift from Chris Garcia (Addgene plasmid # 156786 ; http://n2t.net/addgene:156786 ; RRID:Addgene_156786)
